>Addgene plasmid #227926 | pML389_YWHAB-C-term_XTEN80-mEGFP-3xHA_pTMPLT | addgene full sequence | sequence record 452495 | Addgene NGS Result
CCCAACTGATCTTCAGCATCTTTTACTTTCACCAGCGTTTCTGGGTGAGCAAAAACAGGAAGGCAAAATG
CCGCAAAAAAGGGAATAAGGGCGACACGGAAATGTTGAATACTCATACTCTTCCTTTTTCAATATTATTG
AAGCATTTATCAGGGTTATTGTCTCATGAGCGGATACATATTTGAATGTATTTAGAAAAATAAACAAATA
GGGGTTCCGCGCACATTTCCCCGAAAAGTGCCAGATACCTGAAACAAAACCCATCGTACGGCCAAGGAAG
TCTCCAATAACTGTGATCCACCACAAGCGCCAGGGTTTTCCCAGTCACGACGTTGTAAAACGACGGCCAG
TCATGCATAATCCGCACGCATCTGGAATAAGGAAGTGCCATTCCGCCTGACCTGGAGCTTACTGGTGTCA
CTTCTTCACCTACTTAATAATTCACTGTTATCTTCAAGAGGGGATTTGTACCATTAAATGTAGTTACAGT
TTTAAGTTGTTAAATTTGTTATAAATGACTGCTGAAGTTTTGACCTTTGCAATCATCCCTGTCTGCAGTG
ACACAGGAATAATTTTAAACTGTCGAGTGAGATAAGATTATACATACTGGGCCACTTACCTAGGGAACTT
TTAGTAGCCCTGCTTTGATTATACTTCCTTTCTCTTGCAGCTGTGGACATCGGAAAACCAGGGAGACGAA
GGCGATGCCGGAGAGGGAGAGAACAGTGGTGGTACTTCCGGGGGAGGGCCGAGCTCTGGCGCACCCCCAC
CAAGTGGAGGGTCACCTGCCGGGTCCCCAACATCTACTGAAGAAGGCACCAGCGAATCCGCAACGCCCGA
GTCAGGCCCTGGTACCTCCACAGAACCATCTGAAGGTAGTGCGCCTGGTTCCCCAGCTGGAAGCCCTACT
TCCACCGAAGAAGGCACGTCAACCGAACCAAGTGAAGGATCTGCCCCTGGGACCAGCACTGAACCATCTG
AGGGTGGCGGATTGGAAGTTTTGTTTCAAGGTCCAGGATCTAACGGCAGCGTGAGCAAGGGCGAGGAGCT
GTTCACCGGGGTGGTGCCCATCCTGGTCGAGCTGGACGGCGACGTAAACGGCCACAAGTTCAGCGTGTCC
GGCGAGGGCGAGGGCGATGCCACCTACGGCAAGCTGACCCTGAAGTTCATCTGCACCACCGGCAAGCTGC
CCGTGCCCTGGCCCACCCTCGTGACCACCCTGACCTACGGCGTGCAGTGCTTCAGCCGCTACCCCGACCA
CATGAAGCAGCACGACTTCTTCAAGTCCGCCATGCCCGAAGGCTACGTCCAGGAGCGCACCATCTTCTTC
AAGGACGACGGCAACTACAAGACCCGCGCCGAGGTGAAGTTCGAGGGCGACACCCTGGTGAACCGCATCG
AGCTGAAGGGCATCGACTTCAAGGAGGACGGCAACATCCTGGGGCACAAGCTGGAGTACAACTACAACAG
CCACAACGTCTATATCATGGCCGACAAGCAGAAGAACGGCATCAAGGTGAACTTCAAGATCCGCCACAAC
ATCGAGGACGGCAGCGTGCAGCTCGCCGACCACTACCAGCAGAACACCCCCATCGGCGACGGCCCCGTGC
TGCTGCCCGACAACCACTACCTGAGCACCCAGTCCAAGCTGAGCAAAGACCCCAACGAGAAGCGCGATCA
CATGGTCCTGCTGGAGTTCGTGACCGCCGCCGGGATCACTCTCGGCATGGACGAGCTGTACAAGGCTGGA
GCTGGCTACCCATACGATGTTCCAGATTACGCTTATCCGTATGACGTCCCGGACTATGCATACCCCTACG
ATGTACCCGATTACGCCGGTGCAGGGAGTGGAAGTTAATGTTTCTCGTGCTTTGTGATCTGTTCAGTGTC
ACTCTGTACCCTCAACATATATCCCTTGTGCGATAAAAAAAAAAAAAAAAAAAAAAAGAGAATCGTACGT
CGACTTTCGATTTTTCACAGCCTCAGCCTAGGAAAAATGGTTCATGGGATAAACAGCTGGTATTTGTATC
TAAAACTCAGATTGGTCACATAAATGCCACGGCATTCCGAAGTTTTGATTTTGATTAACATTGACAGGAT
TACTGTGTGTTTAATTTTTTAAAAACTGAACACTGTGATTATGGGGTTTTGTAATCGTCAGAAGACCGTC
AGTGAAGGCTAGGTGGAGGCTCAGTGATGATAAGTCTGCGATGGTGGATGCATGTGTCATGGTCATAGCT
GTTTCCTGTGTGAAATTGTTATCCGCTCAGAGGGCACAATCCTATTCCGCGCTATCCGACAATCTCCAAG
ACATTAGGTGGAGTTCAGTTCGGCGTATGGCATATGTCGCTGGAAAGAACATGTGAGCAAAAGGCCAGCA
AAAGGCCAGGAACCGTAAAAAGGCCGCGTTGCTGGCGTTTTTCCATAGGCTCCGCCCCCCTGACGAGCAT
CACAAAAATCGACGCTCAAGTCAGAGGTGGCGAAACCCGACAGGACTATAAAGATACCAGGCGTTTCCCC
CTGGAAGCTCCCTCGTGCGCTCTCCTGTTCCGACCCTGCCGCTTACCGGATACCTGTCCGCCTTTCTCCC
TTCGGGAAGCGTGGCGCTTTCTCATAGCTCACGCTGTAGGTATCTCAGTTCGGTGTAGGTCGTTCGCTCC
AAGCTGGGCTGTGTGCACGAACCCCCCGTTCAGCCCGACCGCTGCGCCTTATCCGGTAACTATCGTCTTG
AGTCCAACCCGGTAAGACACGACTTATCGCCACTGGCAGCAGCCACTGGTAACAGGATTAGCAGAGCGAG
GTATGTAGGCGGTGCTACAGAGTTCTTGAAGTGGTGGCCTAACTACGGCTACACTAGAAGAACAGTATTT
GGTATCTGCGCTCTGCTGAAGCCAGTTACCTTCGGAAAAAGAGTTGGTAGCTCTTGATCCGGCAAACAAA
CCACCGCTGGTAGCGGTGGTTTTTTTGTTTGCAAGCAGCAGATTACGCGCAGAAAAAAAGGATCTCAAGA
AGATCCTTTGATCTTTTCTACGGGGTCTGACGCTCTATTCAACAAAGCCGCCGTCCCGTCAAGTCAGCGT
AAATGGGTAGGGGGCTTCAAATCGTCCTCGTGATACCAATTCGGAGCCTGCTTTTTTGTACAAACTTGTT
GATAATGGCAATTCAAGGATCTTCACCTAGATCCTTTTAAATTAAAAATGAAGTTTTAAATCAATCTAAA
GTATATATGAGTAAACTTGGTCTGACAGTTACCAATGCTTAATCAGTGAGGCACCTATCTCAGCGATCTG
TCTATTTCGTTCATCCATAGTTGCCTGACTCCCCGTCGTGTAGATAACTACGATACGGGAGGGCTTACCA
TCTGGCCCCAGTGCTGCAATGATACCGCGAGAGCCACGCTCACCGGCTCCAGATTTATCAGCAATAAACC
AGCCAGCCGGAAGGGCCGAGCGCAGAAGTGGTCCTGCAACTTTATCCGCCTCCATCCAGTCTATTAATTG
TTGCCGGGAAGCTAGAGTAAGTAGTTCGCCAGTTAATAGTTTGCGCAACGTTGTTGCCATTGCTACAGGC
ATCGTGGTGTCACGCTCGTCGTTTGGTATGGCTTCATTCAGCTCCGGTTCCCAACGATCAAGGCGAGTTA
CATGATCCCCCATGTTGTGCAAAAAAGCGGTTAGCTCCTTCGGTCCTCCGATCGTTGTCAGAAGTAAGTT
GGCCGCAGTGTTATCACTCATGGTTATGGCAGCACTGCATAATTCTCTTACTGTCATGCCATCCGTAAGA
TGCTTTTCTGTGACTGGTGAGTACTCAACCAAGTCATTCTGAGAATAGTGTATGCGGCGACCGAGTTGCT
CTTGCCCGGCGTCAATACGGGATAATACCGCGCCACATAGCAGAACTTTAAAAGTGCTCATCATTGGAAA
ACGTTCTTCGGGGCGAAAACTCTCAAGGATCTTACCGCTGTTGAGATCCAGTTCGATGTAACCCACTCGT
GCA
Features (pLannotate 1.2.2; 7 found; start..end, strand, type, name):
    117..221     -  promoter       AmpR promoter: bla
    308..351     -  CDS            lacZα (fragment): LacZα fragment of β-galactosidase; lacZ fragment
   1031..1744    +  CDS            mEGFP: mEGFP is a basic (constitutively fluorescent) green fluorescent protein published in 2002, derived from Aequorea victoria. It has moderate acid sensitivity.
   1784..1810    +  CDS            3xHA (fragment): three tandem HA epitope tags
   2420..3008    -  rep_origin     ori: high-copy-number ColE1/pMB1/pBR322/pUC origin of replication
   3125..3149    -  protein_bind   attB1: mutant version of attB; recombination site for the Gateway® BP reaction BP Clonase™
   3249..116     -  CDS            AmpR (across the origin): β-lactamase; bla; confers resistance to ampicillin, carbenicillin, and related antibiotics
