[The description below was written by a language model from this plasmid's Addgene catalogue record and pLannotate feature annotations shown in this document.]
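Description:
pML389_YWHAB-C-term_XTEN80-mEGFP-3xHA_pTMPLT is a homology-directed repair donor plasmid for CRISPR-based knock-in at the human YWHAB locus. It is built by Golden Gate assembly in the pTwist Amp High Copy backbone, a small synthetic cloning vector of about 4 kb in this record. The plasmid is maintained in E. coli through a high-copy ColE1/pUC-type origin and selected with ampicillin via the bla (β-lactamase) gene and its own promoter. The annotation also picks up a short lacZα fragment and an attB1-like site, which appear to be backbone remnants rather than functional parts of the design.

The payload is a tagging cassette flanked by human YWHAB homology arms, designed for in-frame insertion at the C terminus of the endogenous coding sequence. According to the catalogue entry, the cassette consists of an XTEN80 flexible linker, monomeric EGFP and a triple HA epitope tag. The automated feature table identifies mEGFP and only part of the 3xHA tag, and it does not annotate the XTEN80 linker or the homology arms, so their exact extents are not given. No mammalian promoter is annotated, consistent with a design in which the fusion is expressed from the native YWHAB promoter once integrated. The guide RNA and nuclease are not part of this plasmid and must be supplied separately.

The stated purpose is to generate endogenously tagged cell lines in which the marker protein can be visualised by GFP fluorescence and captured through its tags for mass spectrometry, as part of an organelle marker set.
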