Addgene plasmid #227926: pML389_YWHAB-C-term_XTEN80-mEGFP-3xHA_pTMPLT
Purpose: Homology repair template for genome engineering. Organelle endogenous marker expressing GFP and epitope tags for mass spectrometry.
Depositing lab: Manuel Leonetti. Depositing organization: Chan Zuckerberg Biohub. Publication: Global organelle profiling reveals subcellular localization and remodeling at proteome scale. Hein MY, Peng D, Todorova V, McCarthy F, Kim K, Liu C, Savy L, Januel C, Baltazar-Nunez R, Sekhar M, Vaid S, Bax S, Vangipuram M, Burgess J, Njoya L, Wang E, Ivanov IE, Byrum JR, Pradeep S, Gonzalez CG, Aniseia Y, Creery JS, McMorrow AH, Sunshine S, Yeung-Levy S, DeFelice BC, Mehta SB, Itzhak DN, Elias JE, Leonetti MD. Cell. 2024 Dec 26:S0092-8674(24)01344-8. doi: 10.1016/j.cell.2024.11.028. PubMed 39742809.
Backbone
  Vector backbone: pTwist Amp High Copy
  Backbone manufacturer: Twist Biosciences
  Vector type: CRISPR
Growth in bacteria
  Bacterial resistance: Ampicillin, 100 μg/mL
  Growth temperature: 37°C
  Growth strain: DH5alpha
  Copy number: High Copy
Gene/Insert
  Gene/Insert name: YWHAB homology arms with XTEN80-mEGFP-3xHA for insertion at C terminus
  Species: H. sapiens (human)
  Cloning method: Golden Gate
Terms and licenses: Academic/Nonprofit Terms; Industry Terms: Not Available to Industry
How to cite: pML389_YWHAB-C-term_XTEN80-mEGFP-3xHA_pTMPLT was a gift from Manuel Leonetti (Addgene plasmid # 227926 ; http://n2t.net/addgene:227926 ; RRID:Addgene_227926)
